Addgene plasmid #185208: pST_Q1XI24_DrHD_b03_dom3 (pBS0682)
Purpose: For the mammalian expression of the Deinococcus radiodurans protein Q1XI24_DrHD_b03_dom3. This is one of the bottom performing targets in our apoptosis assay (it induced apoptosis).
Depositing lab: Pamela Silver. Depositing organization: Harvard Medical School. Publication: Natural and Designed Proteins Inspired by Extremotolerant Organisms Can Form Condensates and Attenuate Apoptosis in Human Cells. Veling MT, Nguyen DT, Thadani NN, Oster ME, Rollins NJ, Brock KP, Bethel NP, Lim S, Baker D, Way JC, Marks DS, Chang RL, Silver PA. ACS Synth Biol. 2022 Mar 18;11(3):1292-1302. doi: 10.1021/acssynbio.1c00572. Epub 2022 Feb 18. PubMed 35176859.
Backbone
  Vector backbone: YK 02
  Vector type: Mammalian Expression
Growth in bacteria
  Bacterial resistance: Ampicillin, 100 μg/mL
  Growth temperature: 37°C
  Growth strain: DH5alpha
  Copy number: High Copy
Gene/Insert
  Gene/Insert name: Q1XI24_DrHD_b03_dom3
  Species: D. radiodurans
  Insert size (bp): 393
  Cloning method: Gibson Cloning
Terms and licenses: Academic/Nonprofit Terms; Industry Terms: Not Available to Industry
Depositor comments: This is one of the bottom performing targets in our apoptosis assay (it induced apoptosis). See supplemental table 2 in our paper to see its performance in our assay. The negative control for this assay is pSecTag2 B which can be obtained from Thermo here https://www.thermofisher.com/order/catalog/product/V90020
How to cite: pST_Q1XI24_DrHD_b03_dom3 (pBS0682) was a gift from Pamela Silver (Addgene plasmid # 185208 ; http://n2t.net/addgene:185208 ; RRID:Addgene_185208)
