[The description below was written by a language model from this plasmid's Addgene catalogue record and pLannotate feature annotations shown in this document.]
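Description:
pST_Q1XI24_DrHD_b03_dom3 (pBS0682) is a 5.3 kb mammalian expression plasmid built on a backbone recorded as YK 02. It carries a 393 bp insert, introduced by Gibson cloning, that encodes a Deinococcus radiodurans protein domain designated Q1XI24_DrHD_b03_dom3. The plasmid is maintained in E. coli through a high-copy ColE1/pUC-type origin and an ampicillin resistance gene (β-lactamase) driven by its own bla promoter. An f1 origin is also present, which allows single-stranded DNA production.

The expression cassette consists of the human cytomegalovirus immediate-early enhancer and promoter, followed by a T7 promoter and, downstream, the bovine growth hormone polyadenylation signal. The automated annotation does not label the insert itself, but the unannotated interval between the T7 promoter and the bGH poly(A) signal is where the coding sequence would be expected to sit. No tags, signal peptides or reporters are annotated, and the record does not state whether any are fused to the protein. A second cassette places the Sh ble gene under tandem SV40 early and EM7 promoters with an SV40 poly(A) signal, providing Zeocin/bleomycin-family resistance that can be used for selection in mammalian cells or in bacteria. The short hits to an HIV-1 LTR, lacI, a second ble and the pBR322 bom region are fragments, probably backbone remnants or annotation artefacts.

The construct comes from a screen testing natural and designed proteins inspired by extremotolerant organisms for their ability to form condensates and attenuate apoptosis in human cells. The depositor notes that this protein was among the worst performers in that assay, inducing apoptosis rather than suppressing it, with the pSecTag2 B vector serving as the negative control.
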