Features (pLannotate 1.2.2; 20 found; start..end, strand, type, name):
     52..104     -  misc_feature   bom (fragment): basis of mobility region from pBR322
    259..638     +  enhancer       CMV enhancer: human cytomegalovirus immediate early enhancer
    639..842     +  promoter       CMV promoter: human cytomegalovirus (CMV) immediate early promoter
    838..871     +  LTR            5' LTR (truncated) (fragment): truncated 5' long terminal repeat (LTR) from HIV-1
    887..905     +  promoter       T7 promoter: promoter for bacteriophage T7 RNA polymerase
   1341..1565    +  polyA_signal   bGH poly(A) signal: bovine growth hormone polyadenylation signal
   1569..1590    +  promoter       SV40 promoter (fragment): SV40 enhancer and early promoter
   1611..2039    +  rep_origin     f1 ori (sequence partly withheld): f1 bacteriophage origin of replication; arrow indicates direction of (+) strand synthesis
   2053..2382    +  promoter       SV40 promoter: SV40 enhancer and early promoter
   2430..2477    +  promoter       EM7 promoter: synthetic bacterial promoter&nbsp
   2496..2870    +  CDS            BleoR: antibiotic-binding protein; Sh ble from Streptoalloteichus hindustanus; confers resistance to bleomycin, phleomycin, and Zeocin™
   2880..3005    +  CDS            ble (fragment): BLE_KLEPN - Experimental evidence at protein level: Swiss-Prot protein existence level 1. Binding protein with a strong affinity to the bleomycin family of antibiotics. Binds to CL990; an antimitotic-antibiotic compound. From Klebsiella pneumoniae.
   3000..3121    +  polyA_signal   SV40 poly(A) signal: SV40 polyadenylation signal
   3194..3210    -  protein_bind   lac operator: The lac repressor binds to the lac operator to inhibit transcription in E. coli. This inhibition can be relieved by adding lactose or isopropyl-β-D-thiogalactopyranoside (IPTG). lac repressor encoded by lacI
   3218..3248    -  promoter       lac promoter: promoter for the E. coli lac operon
   3263..3284    -  protein_bind   CAP binding site: CAP binding activates transcription in the presence of cAMP. E. coli catabolite activator protein
   3297..3389    -  CDS            lacI (fragment): lac repressor; lacI; The lac repressor binds to the lac operator to inhibit transcription in E. coli. This inhibition can be relieved by adding lactose or isopropyl-β-D-thiogalactopyranoside (IPTG).
   3572..4160    -  rep_origin     ori: high-copy-number ColE1/pMB1/pBR322/pUC origin of replication
   4331..5191    -  CDS            AmpR: β-lactamase; bla; confers resistance to ampicillin, carbenicillin, and related antibiotics
   5192..5296    -  promoter       AmpR promoter: bla
>Addgene plasmid #185208 | pST_Q1XI24_DrHD_b03_dom3 (pBS0682) | addgene full sequence | sequence record 366837 | Addgene NGS Result
CCCCGAAAAGTGCCACCTGACGTCGACGGATCGGGAGATCTCCCGATCCCCTATGGTGCACTCTCAGTAC
AATCTGCTCTGATGCCGCATAGTTAAGCCAGTATCTGCTCCCTGCTTGTGTGTTGGAGGTCGCTGAGTAG
TGCGCGAGCAAAATTTAAGCTACAACAAGGCAAGGCTTGACCGACAATTGCATGAAGAATCTGCTTAGGG
TTAGGCGTTTTGCGCTGCTTCGCGATGTACGGGCCAGATATACGCGTTGACATTGATTATTGACTAGTTA
TTAATAGTAATCAATTACGGGGTCATTAGTTCATAGCCCATATATGGAGTTCCGCGTTACATAACTTACG
GTAAATGGCCCGCCTGGCTGACCGCCCAACGACCCCCGCCCATTGACGTCAATAATGACGTATGTTCCCA
TAGTAACGCCAATAGGGACTTTCCATTGACGTCAATGGGTGGAGTATTTACGGTAAACTGCCCACTTGGC
AGTACATCAAGTGTATCATATGCCAAGTACGCCCCCTATTGACGTCAATGACGGTAAATGGCCCGCCTGG
CATTATGCCCAGTACATGACCTTATGGGACTTTCCTACTTGGCAGTACATCTACGTATTAGTCATCGCTA
TTACCATGGTGATGCGGTTTTGGCAGTACATCAATGGGCGTGGATAGCGGTTTGACTCACGGGGATTTCC
AAGTCTCCACCCCATTGACGTCAATGGGAGTTTGTTTTGGCACCAAAATCAACGGGACTTTCCAAAATGT
CGTAACAACTCCGCCCCATTGACGCAAATGGGCGGTAGGCGTGTACGGTGGGAGGTCTATATAAGCAGAG
CTCTCTGGCTAACTAGAGAACCCACTGCTTACTGGCTTATCGAAATTAATACGACTCACTATAGGGAGAC
CCAAGCTGGCTAGCCACCATGGCCAGCGGCAGAGTGCAGGAGAATCTGCAGGACGTGACCGGCAAGGTGC
AGGACAAGTTCAACGACGTGTCCGGCAGCATCAAGGACTGATGAATTGCCAATTGAAATTTGACGGCCTA
TGTCACTGAAACTATCCAAACACCCCATGTCGATACTGAACGTATCGACGCATACCTCCTTCCTTGAAAA
CGCACAATCATACAACTGGGCACATAATGCGTACGCCCATCTAGTACACCCATCTCTGTAGGTCCAGTTC
AAGAGCTGGAAGAGCACCCTCCACTTAGACGTGCCGTAAGATAGAGGTTAGTGAGAATAGCCATCCAATA
TGAGCGTTGATAGCTAGACGAGGATAAGGCAGTGATAGAAGGGGCACCAAGCTTCATTCGCACCCGCTGA
TCAGCCTCGACTGTGCCTTCTAGTTGCCAGCCATCTGTTGTTTGCCCCTCCCCCGTGCCTTCCTTGACCC
TGGAAGGTGCCACTCCCACTGTCCTTTCCTAATAAAATGAGGAAATTGCATCGCATTGTCTGAGTAGGTG
TCATTCTATTCTGGGGGGTGGGGTGGGGCAGGACAGCAAGGGGGAGGATTGGGAAGACAATAGCAGGCAT
GCTGGGGATGCGGTGGGCTCTATGGCTTCTGAGGCGGAAAGAACCAGCTGGGGCTCTAGGGGGTATCCCC
[124 nt withheld, positions 1611-1734]
C
[91 nt withheld, positions 1736-1826]
A
[49 nt withheld, positions 1828-1876]
CCTTTGACGTTGGAGTCCACGTTCTTT
[37 nt withheld, positions 1904-1940]
ACCCTATCTCGGTCTATTCTTTTGATTTATAAGGGATTTTGCCGATTTCGGCCTATTGGTTAAAAAATGA
GCTGATTTAACAAAAATTTAACGCGAATTAATTCTGTGGAATGTGTGTCAGTTAGGGTGTGGAAAGTCCC
CAGGCTCCCCAGCAGGCAGAAGTATGCAAAGCATGCATCTCAATTAGTCAGCAACCAGGTGTGGAAAGTC
CCCAGGCTCCCCAGCAGGCAGAAGTATGCAAAGCATGCATCTCAATTAGTCAGCAACCATAGTCCCGCCC
CTAACTCCGCCCATCCCGCCCCTAACTCCGCCCAGTTCCGCCCATTCTCCGCCCCATGGCTGACTAATTT
TTTTTATTTATGCAGAGGCCGAGGCCGCCTCTGCCTCTGAGCTATTCCAGAAGTAGTGAGGAGGCTTTTT
TGGAGGCCTAGGCTTTTGCAAAAAGCTCCCGGGAGCTTGTATATCCATTTTCGGATCTGATCAGCACGTG
TTGACAATTAATCATCGGCATAGTATATCGGCATAGTATAATACGACAAGGTGAGGAACTAAACCATGGC
CAAGTTGACCAGTGCCGTTCCGGTGCTCACCGCGCGCGACGTCGCCGGAGCGGTCGAGTTCTGGACCGAC
CGGCTCGGGTTCTCCCGGGACTTCGTGGAGGACGACTTCGCCGGTGTGGTCCGGGACGACGTGACCCTGT
TCATCAGCGCGGTCCAGGACCAGGTGGTGCCGGACAACACCCTGGCCTGGGTGTGGGTGCGCGGCCTGGA
CGAGCTGTACGCCGAGTGGTCGGAGGTCGTGTCCACGAACTTCCGGGACGCCTCCGGGCCGGCCATGACC
GAGATCGGCGAGCAGCCGTGGGGGCGGGAGTTCGCCCTGCGCGACCCGGCCGGCAACTGCGTGCACTTCG
TGGCCGAGGAGCAGGACTGACACGTGCTACGAGATTTCGATTCCACCGCCGCCTTCTATGAAAGGTTGGG
CTTCGGAATCGTTTTCCGGGACGCCGGCTGGATGATCCTCCAGCGCGGGGATCTCATGCTGGAGTTCTTC
GCCCACCCCAACTTGTTTATTGCAGCTTATAATGGTTACAAATAAAGCAATAGCATCACAAATTTCACAA
ATAAAGCATTTTTTTCACTGCATTCTAGTTGTGGTTTGTCCAAACTCATCAATGTATCTTATCATGTCTG
TATACCGTCGACCTCTAGCTAGAGCTTGGCGTAATCATGGTCATAGCTGTTTCCTGTGTGAAATTGTTAT
CCGCTCACAATTCCACACAACATACGAGCCGGAAGCATAAAGTGTAAAGCCTGGGGTGCCTAATGAGTGA
GCTAACTTACATTAATTGCGTTGCGCTCACTGCCCGCTTTCCAGTCGGGAAACCTGTCGTGCCAGCTGCA
TTAATGAATCGGCCAACGCGCGGGGAGAGGCGGTTTGCGTATTGGGCGCTCTTCCGCTTCCTCGCTCACT
GACTCGCTGCGCTCGGTCGTTCGGCTGCGGCGAGCGGTATCAGCTCACTCAAAGGCGGTAATACGGTTAT
CCACAGAATCAGGGGATAACGCAGGAAAGAACATGTGAGCAAAAGGCCAGCAAAAGGCCAGGAACCGTAA
AAAGGCCGCGTTGCTGGCGTTTTTCCATAGGCTCCGCCCCCCTGACGAGCATCACAAAAATCGACGCTCA
AGTCAGAGGTGGCGAAACCCGACAGGACTATAAAGATACCAGGCGTTTCCCCCTGGAAGCTCCCTCGTGC
GCTCTCCTGTTCCGACCCTGCCGCTTACCGGATACCTGTCCGCCTTTCTCCCTTCGGGAAGCGTGGCGCT
TTCTCATAGCTCACGCTGTAGGTATCTCAGTTCGGTGTAGGTCGTTCGCTCCAAGCTGGGCTGTGTGCAC
GAACCCCCCGTTCAGCCCGACCGCTGCGCCTTATCCGGTAACTATCGTCTTGAGTCCAACCCGGTAAGAC
ACGACTTATCGCCACTGGCAGCAGCCACTGGTAACAGGATTAGCAGAGCGAGGTATGTAGGCGGTGCTAC
AGAGTTCTTGAAGTGGTGGCCTAACTACGGCTACACTAGAAGAACAGTATTTGGTATCTGCGCTCTGCTG
AAGCCAGTTACCTTCGGAAAAAGAGTTGGTAGCTCTTGATCCGGCAAACAAACCACCGCTGGTAGCGGTG
GTTTTTTTGTTTGCAAGCAGCAGATTACGCGCAGAAAAAAAGGATCTCAAGAAGATCCTTTGATCTTTTC
TACGGGGTCTGACGCTCAGTGGAACGAAAACTCACGTTAAGGGATTTTGGTCATGAGATTATCAAAAAGG
ATCTTCACCTAGATCCTTTTAAATTAAAAATGAAGTTTTAAATCAATCTAAAGTATATATGAGTAAACTT
GGTCTGACAGTTACCAATGCTTAATCAGTGAGGCACCTATCTCAGCGATCTGTCTATTTCGTTCATCCAT
AGTTGCCTGACTCCCCGTCGTGTAGATAACTACGATACGGGAGGGCTTACCATCTGGCCCCAGTGCTGCA
ATGATACCGCGAGACCCACGCTCACCGGCTCCAGATTTATCAGCAATAAACCAGCCAGCCGGAAGGGCCG
AGCGCAGAAGTGGTCCTGCAACTTTATCCGCCTCCATCCAGTCTATTAATTGTTGCCGGGAAGCTAGAGT
AAGTAGTTCGCCAGTTAATAGTTTGCGCAACGTTGTTGCCATTGCTACAGGCATCGTGGTGTCACGCTCG
TCGTTTGGTATGGCTTCATTCAGCTCCGGTTCCCAACGATCAAGGCGAGTTACATGATCCCCCATGTTGT
GCAAAAAAGCGGTTAGCTCCTTCGGTCCTCCGATCGTTGTCAGAAGTAAGTTGGCCGCAGTGTTATCACT
CATGGTTATGGCAGCACTGCATAATTCTCTTACTGTCATGCCATCCGTAAGATGCTTTTCTGTGACTGGT
GAGTACTCAACCAAGTCATTCTGAGAATAGTGTATGCGGCGACCGAGTTGCTCTTGCCCGGCGTCAATAC
GGGATAATACCGCGCCACATAGCAGAACTTTAAAAGTGCTCATCATTGGAAAACGTTCTTCGGGGCGAAA
ACTCTCAAGGATCTTACCGCTGTTGAGATCCAGTTCGATGTAACCCACTCGTGCACCCAACTGATCTTCA
GCATCTTTTACTTTCACCAGCGTTTCTGGGTGAGCAAAAACAGGAAGGCAAAATGCCGCAAAAAAGGGAA
TAAGGGCGACACGGAAATGTTGAATACTCATACTCTTCCTTTTTCAATATTATTGAAGCATTTATCAGGG
TTATTGTCTCATGAGCGGATACATATTTGAATGTATTTAGAAAAATAAACAAATAGGGGTTCCGCGCACA
TTT
